Addgene plasmid #216727: pYB-Dual(mNG(yeast-opt))
Purpose: Dual-species protein expression vector for high-level and inducible protein expression of mNeonGreen (codon optimized for yeast) in both yeast and bacteria from the same construct.
Depositing lab: Emil Jensen. Depositing organization: Danmarks Tekniske Universitet. Publication: A strategy for successful dual-species protein expression of genes with non-optimal codon usage destined for bacterial and yeast cell factories. Waneskog M, Rasmussen TB, Jensen ED. Biotechnol Prog. 2024 May 17:e3482. doi: 10.1002/btpr.3482. PubMed 38757558.
Backbone
  Vector backbone: pYB-Dual
  Backbone size w/o insert (bp): 6932
  Total vector size (bp): 7643
  Vector type: Bacterial Expression, Yeast Expression
  Selectable markers: LEU2
Growth in bacteria
  Bacterial resistance: Ampicillin, 100 μg/mL
  Growth temperature: 37°C
  Growth strain: DH5alpha
  Copy number: High Copy
Gene/Insert
  Gene/Insert name: mNeonGreen
  Species: Synthetic; Branchiostoma lanceolatum
  Insert size (bp): 711
  Promoter: pGAL1(yeast) and pT7-RNAP(bacteria)
  Cloning method: Gene Synthesis
  Sequencing primers: 5′ CTAATACTTTCAACATTTTCG; 3′ CAGGCTTTACACTTTATGCTTCC
Terms and licenses: Academic/Nonprofit Terms; Industry Terms: Not Available to Industry
How to cite: pYB-Dual(mNG(yeast-opt)) was a gift from Emil Jensen (Addgene plasmid # 216727 ; http://n2t.net/addgene:216727 ; RRID:Addgene_216727)
