[The description below was written by a language model from this plasmid's Addgene catalogue record and pLannotate feature annotations shown in this document.]
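Description:
pYB-Dual(mNG(yeast-opt)) is a yeast–E. coli shuttle vector built on the pYB-Dual backbone and designed to express the same open reading frame at high, inducible levels in either host without recloning. In bacteria it is maintained as a high-copy plasmid through a ColE1/pUC-type origin and selected with ampicillin via the β-lactamase gene. In Saccharomyces cerevisiae it replicates through a CEN6/ARS element, which normally gives stable, low-copy, centromere-like segregation, and is selected by LEU2 complementation of leucine auxotrophy, with LEU2 driven by its own promoter. The feature table also shows an f1 origin, lacZα and lac promoter/operator remnants, T3 and a second T7 promoter, and an ADH1 terminator. These look like pBluescript/pRS-style backbone carry-over rather than parts of the expression unit, though the record does not explain their role.

The payload is a gene-synthesised, roughly 0.7 kb mNeonGreen coding sequence, a bright monomeric green/yellow fluorescent protein derived from Branchiostoma lanceolatum, here codon-optimised for yeast. It lies downstream of two promoters in tandem: the galactose-inducible, Gal4-regulated GAL1 promoter, followed directly by a T7 promoter. A CYC1 terminator fragment follows the gene. In yeast, transcription starts from GAL1 on galactose induction. In E. coli strains that supply T7 RNA polymerase, the T7 promoter drives the same gene. No T7 terminator or lac operator next to this T7 promoter is annotated. The construct serves as a fluorescent reporter for comparing expression of a yeast-optimised gene across the two hosts, in the context of work on dual-species expression of genes with non-optimal codon usage. The sequenced record is 7,632 nt, slightly shorter than the catalogued total of 7,643 bp.
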