Features (pLannotate 1.2.2; 25 found; start..end, strand, type, name):
    424..1518    -  CDS            LEU2: 3-isopropylmalate dehydrogenase, required for leucine biosynthesis; S. cerevisiae LEU2; yeast auxotrophic marker
   1519..1926    -  promoter       LEU2 promoter: S. cerevisiae LEU2
   2066..2143    -  CDS            YO192_YEAST (fragment): Experimental evidence at protein level: Swiss-Prot protein existence level 1. From Saccharomyces cerevisiae (strain ATCC 204508 / S288c) (Baker's yeast).
   2174..2226    +  misc_feature   bom (fragment): basis of mobility region from pBR322
   2254..2682    -  rep_origin     f1 ori (sequence partly withheld): f1 bacteriophage origin of replication; arrow indicates direction of (+) strand synthesis
   2686..2841    -  CDS            lacZα (fragment): LacZα fragment of β-galactosidase; lacZ fragment
   2849..2867    +  promoter       T7 promoter: promoter for bacteriophage T7 RNA polymerase
   2876..2896    -  misc_feature   MCS (fragment): pBluescript multiple cloning site
   2896..3061    -  terminator     ADH1 terminator: S. cerevisiae ADH1; transcription terminator for the S. cerevisiae alcohol dehydrogenase 1 (ADH1) gene
   3192..3633    +  promoter       GAL1 promoter: S. cerevisiae GAL1; inducible promoter, regulated by Gal4
   3654..3672    +  promoter       T7 promoter: promoter for bacteriophage T7 RNA polymerase
   3699..4406    +  CDS            mNeonGreen: mNeonGreen is a basic (constitutively fluorescent) green/yellow fluorescent protein published in 2013, derived from Branchiostoma lanceolatum. It is reported to be a very rapidly-maturing monomer with moderate acid sensitivity.
   4429..4600    +  terminator     CYC1 terminator (fragment): S. cerevisiae CYC1; transcription terminator for CYC1
   4618..4636    -  promoter       T3 promoter: promoter for bacteriophage T3 RNA polymerase
   4681..4697    -  protein_bind   lac operator: The lac repressor binds to the lac operator to inhibit transcription in E. coli. This inhibition can be relieved by adding lactose or isopropyl-β-D-thiogalactopyranoside (IPTG). lac repressor encoded by lacI
   4705..4735    -  promoter       lac promoter: promoter for the E. coli lac operon
   4750..4771    -  protein_bind   CAP binding site: CAP binding activates transcription in the presence of cAMP. E. coli catabolite activator protein
   4784..4876    -  CDS            lacI (fragment): lac repressor; lacI; The lac repressor binds to the lac operator to inhibit transcription in E. coli. This inhibition can be relieved by adding lactose or isopropyl-β-D-thiogalactopyranoside (IPTG).
   5059..5647    -  rep_origin     ori: high-copy-number ColE1/pMB1/pBR322/pUC origin of replication
   5818..6678    -  CDS            AmpR: β-lactamase; bla; confers resistance to ampicillin, carbenicillin, and related antibiotics
   6679..6783    -  promoter       AmpR promoter: bla
   6820..7323    +  misc_feature   CEN/ARS: S. cerevisiae CEN6 centromere fused to an autonomously replicating sequence
   7392..7427    +  CDS            rop (fragment): Rop protein, which maintains plasmids at low copy number; rop
   7529..7579    +  misc_feature   bom (fragment): basis of mobility region from pBR322
   7578..62      +  CDS            NFS1 (fragment) (across the origin): NFS1_YEAST - Also known as SPL1 From Saccharomyces cerevisiae (strain ATCC 204508 / S288c) (Baker's yeast).
>Addgene plasmid #216727 | pYB-Dual(mNG(yeast-opt)) | addgene full sequence | sequence record 430980 | Addgene NGS Result
CACCATTATGGGAAATGGTTCAAGAAGGTATTGACTTAAACTCCATCAAATGGTCAGGTCATTGAGTGTT
TTTTATTTGTTGTATTTTTTTTTTTTTAGAGAAAATCCTCCAATATATAAATTAGGAATCATAGTTTCAT
GATTTTCTGTTACACCTAACTTTTTGTGTGGTGCCCTCCTCCTTGTCAATATTAATGTTAAAGTGCAATT
CTTTTTCCTTATCACGTTGAGCCATTAGTATCAATTTGCTTACCTGTATTCCTTTACATCCTCCTTTTTC
TCCTTCTTGATAAATGTATGTAGATTGCGTATATAGTTTCGTCTACCCTATGAACATATTCCATTTTGTA
ATTTCGTGTCGTTTCTATTATGAATTTCATTTATAAAGTTTATGTACAAATATCATAAAAAAAGAGAATC
TTTTTAAGCAAGGATTTTCTTAACTTCTTCGGCGACAGCATCACCGACTTCGGTGGTACTGTTGGAACCA
CCTAAATCACCAGTTCTGATACCTGCATCCAAAACCTTTTTAACTGCATCTTCAATGGCCTTACCTTCTT
CAGGCAAGTTCAATGACAATTTCAACATCATTGCAGCAGACAAGATAGTGGCGATAGGGTTGACCTTATT
CTTTGGCAAATCTGGAGCAGAACCGTGGCATGGTTCGTACAAACCAAATGCGGTGTTCTTGTCTGGCAAA
GAGGCCAAGGACGCAGATGGCAACAAACCCAAGGAACCTGGGATAACGGAGGCTTCATCGGAGATGATAT
CACCAAACATGTTGCTGGTGATTATAATACCATTTAGGTGGGTTGGGTTCTTAACTAGGATCATGGCGGC
AGAATCAATCAATTGATGTTGAACCTTCAATGTAGGGAATTCGTTCTTGATGGTTTCCTCCACAGTTTTT
CTCCATAATCTTGAAGAGGCCAAAACATTAGCTTTATCCAAGGACCAAATAGGCAATGGTGGCTCATGTT
GTAGGGCCATGAAAGCGGCCATTCTTGTGATTCTTTGCACTTCTGGAACGGTGTATTGTTCACTATCCCA
AGCGACACCATCACCATCGTCTTCCTTTCTCTTACCAAAGTAAATACCTCCCACTAATTCTCTGACAACA
ACGAAGTCAGTACCTTTAGCAAATTGTGGCTTGATTGGAGATAAGTCTAAAAGAGAGTCGGATGCAAAGT
TACATGGTCTTAAGTTGGCGTACAATTGAAGTTCTTTACGGATTTTTAGTAAACCTTGTTCAGGTCTAAC
ACTACCGGTACCCCATTTAGGACCACCCACAGCACCTAACAAAACGGCATCAGCCTTCTTGGAGGCTTCC
AGCGCCTCATCTGGAAGTGGAACACCTGTAGCATCGATAGCAGCACCACCAATTAAATGATTTTCGAAAT
CGAACTTGACATTGGAACGAACATCAGAAATAGCTTTAAGAACCTTAATGGCTTCGGCTGTGATTTCTTG
ACCAACGTGGTCACCTGGCAAAACGACGATCTTCTTAGGGGCAGACATTAGAATGGTATATCCTTGAAAT
ATATATATATATATTGCTGAAATGTAAAAGGTAAGAAAAGTTAGAAAGTAAGACGATTGCTAACCACCTA
TTGGAAAAAACAATAGGTCCTTAAATAATATTGTCAACTTCAAGTATTGTGATGCAAGCATTTAGTCATG
AACGCTTCTCTATTCTATATGAAAAGCCGGTTCCGGCGCTCTCACCTTTCCTTTTTCTCCCAATTTTTCA
GTTGAAAAAGGTATATGCGTCAGGCGACCTCTGAAATTAACAAAAAATTTCCAGTCATCGAATTTGATTC
TGTGCGATAGCGCCCCTGTGTGTTCTCGTTATGTTGAGGAAAAAAATAATGGTTGCTAAGAGATTCGAAC
TCTTGCATCTTACGATACCTGAGTATTCCCACAGTTAACTGCGGTCAAGATATTTCTTGAATCAGGCGCC
TTAGACCGCTCGGCCAAACAACCAATTACTTGTTGAGAAATAGAGTATAATTATCCTATAAATATAACGT
TTTTGAACACACATGAACAAGGAAGTACAGGACAATTGATTTTGAAGAGAATGTGGATTTTGATGTAATT
GTTGGGATTCCATTTTTAATAAGGCAATAATATTAGGTATGTAGATATACTAGAAGTTCTCCTCGACCGG
TCGATATGCGGTGTGAAATACCGCACAGATGCGTAAGGAGAAAATACCGCATCAGGAAATTGTAAGCGTT
AATATTTTGTTAAAATTCGCGTTAAATTTTTGTTAAATCAGCTCATTTTTTAACCAATAGGCCGAAATCG
GCAAAATCCCTTATAAATCAAAAGAATAGACCGAGATAGGGT
[37 nt withheld, positions 2353-2389]
AAAGAACGTGGACTCCAACGTCAAAGG
[49 nt withheld, positions 2417-2465]
T
[91 nt withheld, positions 2467-2557]
G
[124 nt withheld, positions 2559-2682]
CCATTCGCCATTCAGGCTGCGCAACTGTTGGGAAGGGCGATCGGTGCGGGCCTCTTCGCTATTACGCCAG
CTGGCGAAAGGGGGATGTGCTGCAAGGCGATTAAGTTGGGTAACGCCAGGGTTTTCCCAGTCACGACGTT
GTAAAACGACGGCCAGTGAGCGCGCGTAATACGACTCACTATAGGGCGAATTGGGTACCGGGCCCCCCCT
CGAGAGCGACCTCATGCTATACCTGAGAAAGCAACCTGACCTACAGGAAAGAGTTACTCAAGAATAAGAA
TTTTCGTTTTAAAACCTAAGAGTCACTTTAAAATTTGTATACACTTATTTTTTTTATAACTTATTTAATA
ATAAAAATCATAAATCATAAGAAATTCGCTTATTTAGAAGTGTCAACAACGTATCTACCAACGGAATGCG
TGCGATGAGCCCCATTATCTTAGCCTAAAAAAACCTTCTCTTTGGAACTTTCAGTAATACGCTTAACTGC
TCATTGCTATATTGAAGTACGGATTAGAAGCCGCCGAGCGGGCGACAGCCCTCCGACGGAAGACTCTCCT
CCGTGCGTCCTGGTCTTCACCGGTCGCGTTCCTGAAACGCAGATGTGCCTCGCGCCGCACTGCTCCGAAC
AATAAAGATTCTACAATACTAGCTTTTATGGTTATGAAGAGGAAAAATTGGCAGTAACCTGGCCCCACAA
ACCTTCAAATCAACGAATCAAATTAACAACCATAGGATAATAATGCGATTAGTTTTTTAGCCTTATTTCT
GGGGTAATTAATCAGCGAAGCGATGATTTTTGATCTATTAACAGATATATAAATGCAAAAGCTGCATAAC
CACTTTAACTAATACTTTCAACATTTTCGGTTTGTATTACTTCTTATTCAAATGTCATAAAAGTATCAAC
AAAAAATTGTTAATATACCTCTATACTTTAACGTCAAGGAGAAAAAACTATAATCTGTCATTAATACGAC
TCACTATAGGTCTAGAGAAAGAGGGGAGAATTAAAAATGGTGTCTAAAGGTGAAGAGGACAACATGGCTT
CTTTGCCAGCTACTCATGAATTGCATATTTTCGGTTCCATCAACGGTGTTGATTTCGATATGGTTGGTCA
AGGTACTGGTAATCCAAATGATGGTTACGAAGAGTTGAACCTGAAATCTACAAAAGGTGACTTGCAATTC
TCCCCATGGATTTTGGTTCCACATATTGGTTACGGTTTCCACCAATATTTGCCATATCCAGATGGTATGT
CTCCATTTCAAGCTGCTATGGTTGATGGTTCTGGTTACCAAGTTCATAGAACCATGCAATTTGAAGATGG
TGCTTCTTTGACCGTCAACTACAGATATACTTACGAAGGTTCCCATATTAAGGGTGAAGCTCAAGTAAAA
GGTACAGGTTTTCCAGCTGATGGTCCAGTTATGACTAATTCTTTGACTGCTGCTGATTGGTGCAGATCCA
AAAAGACTTACCCAAACGATAAGACCATCATCTCTACTTTCAAGTGGTCTTACACTACTGGTAACGGTAA
GAGATATAGATCTACTGCTAGAACTACTTACACCTTCGCTAAACCTATGGCTGCTAACTACTTGAAGAAT
CAACCTATGTACGTGTTCAGAAAGACCGAATTGAAACACTCCAAAACCGAGTTGAACTTCAAAGAATGGC
AAAAGGCTTTCACCGATGTTATGGGTATGGATGAATTATACAAATAAGGATCCATCGCGTGCATTCATCC
GCTCTAACCGAAAAGGAAGGAGTTAGACAACCTGAAGTCTAGGTCCCTATTTATTTTTTTATAGTTATGT
TAGTATTAAGAACGTTATTTATATTTCAAATTTTTCTTTTTTTTCTGTACAGACGCGTGTACGCATGTAA
CATTATACTGAAAACCTTGCTTGAGAAGAGCTCCAGCTTTTGTTCCCTTTAGTGAGGGTTAATTGCGCGC
TTGGCGTAATCATGGTCATAGCTGTTTCCTGTGTGAAATTGTTATCCGCTCACAATTCCACACAACATAC
GAGCCGGAAGCATAAAGTGTAAAGCCTGGGGTGCCTAATGAGTGAGCTAACTCACATTAATTGCGTTGCG
CTCACTGCCCGCTTTCCAGTCGGGAAACCTGTCGTGCCAGCTGCATTAATGAATCGGCCAACGCGCGGGG
AGAGGCGGTTTGCGTATTGGGCGCTCTTCCGCTTCCTCGCTCACTGACTCGCTGCGCTCGGTCGTTCGGC
TGCGGCGAGCGGTATCAGCTCACTCAAAGGCGGTAATACGGTTATCCACAGAATCAGGGGATAACGCAGG
AAAGAACATGTGAGCAAAAGGCCAGCAAAAGGCCAGGAACCGTAAAAAGGCCGCGTTGCTGGCGTTTTTC
CATAGGCTCCGCCCCCCTGACGAGCATCACAAAAATCGACGCTCAAGTCAGAGGTGGCGAAACCCGACAG
GACTATAAAGATACCAGGCGTTTCCCCCTGGAAGCTCCCTCGTGCGCTCTCCTGTTCCGACCCTGCCGCT
TACCGGATACCTGTCCGCCTTTCTCCCTTCGGGAAGCGTGGCGCTTTCTCATAGCTCACGCTGTAGGTAT
CTCAGTTCGGTGTAGGTCGTTCGCTCCAAGCTGGGCTGTGTGCACGAACCCCCCGTTCAGCCCGACCGCT
GCGCCTTATCCGGTAACTATCGTCTTGAGTCCAACCCGGTAAGACACGACTTATCGCCACTGGCAGCAGC
CACTGGTAACAGGATTAGCAGAGCGAGGTATGTAGGCGGTGCTACAGAGTTCTTGAAGTGGTGGCCTAAC
TACGGCTACACTAGAAGAACAGTATTTGGTATCTGCGCTCTGCTGAAGCCAGTTACCTTCGGAAAAAGAG
TTGGTAGCTCTTGATCCGGCAAACAAACCACCGCTGGTAGCGGTGGTTTTTTTGTTTGCAAGCAGCAGAT
TACGCGCAGAAAAAAAGGATCTCAAGAAGATCCTTTGATCTTTTCTACGGGGTCTGACGCTCAGTGGAAC
GAAAACTCACGTTAAGGGATTTTGGTCATGAGATTATCAAAAAGGATCTTCACCTAGATCCTTTTAAATT
AAAAATGAAGTTTTAAATCAATCTAAAGTATATATGAGTAAACTTGGTCTGACAGTTACCAATGCTTAAT
CAGTGAGGCACCTATCTCAGCGATCTGTCTATTTCGTTCATCCATAGTTGCCTGACTCCCCGTCGTGTAG
ATAACTACGATACGGGAGGGCTTACCATCTGGCCCCAGTGCTGCAATGATACCGCGAGACCCACGCTCAC
CGGCTCCAGATTTATCAGCAATAAACCAGCCAGCCGGAAGGGCCGAGCGCAGAAGTGGTCCTGCAACTTT
ATCCGCCTCCATCCAGTCTATTAATTGTTGCCGGGAAGCTAGAGTAAGTAGTTCGCCAGTTAATAGTTTG
CGCAACGTTGTTGCCATTGCTACAGGCATCGTGGTGTCACGCTCGTCGTTTGGTATGGCTTCATTCAGCT
CCGGTTCCCAACGATCAAGGCGAGTTACATGATCCCCCATGTTGTGCAAAAAAGCGGTTAGCTCCTTCGG
TCCTCCGATCGTTGTCAGAAGTAAGTTGGCCGCAGTGTTATCACTCATGGTTATGGCAGCACTGCATAAT
TCTCTTACTGTCATGCCATCCGTAAGATGCTTTTCTGTGACTGGTGAGTACTCAACCAAGTCATTCTGAG
AATAGTGTATGCGGCGACCGAGTTGCTCTTGCCCGGCGTCAATACGGGATAATACCGCGCCACATAGCAG
AACTTTAAAAGTGCTCATCATTGGAAAACGTTCTTCGGGGCGAAAACTCTCAAGGATCTTACCGCTGTTG
AGATCCAGTTCGATGTAACCCACTCGTGCACCCAACTGATCTTCAGCATCTTTTACTTTCACCAGCGTTT
CTGGGTGAGCAAAAACAGGAAGGCAAAATGCCGCAAAAAAGGGAATAAGGGCGACACGGAAATGTTGAAT
ACTCATACTCTTCCTTTTTCAATATTATTGAAGCATTTATCAGGGTTATTGTCTCATGAGCGGATACATA
TTTGAATGTATTTAGAAAAATAAACAAATAGGGGTTCCGCGCACATTTCCCCGAAAAGTGCCACCTGGGT
CCTTTTCATCACGTGCTATAAAAATAATTATAATTTAAATTTTTTAATATAAATATATAAATTAAAAATA
GAAAGTAAAAAAAGAAATTAAAGAAAAAATAGTTTTTGTTTTCCGAAGATGTAAAAGACTCTAGGGGGAT
CGCCAACAAATACTACCTTTTATCTTGCTCTTCCTGCTCTCAGGTATTAATGCCGAATTGTTTCATCTTG
TCTGTGTAGAAGACCACACACGAAAATCCTGTGATTTTACATTTTACTTATCGTTAATCGAATGTATATC
TATTTAATCTGCTTTTCTTGTCTAATAAATATATATGTAAAGTACGCTTTTTGTTGAAATTTTTTAAACC
TTTGTTTATTTTTTTTTCTTCATTCCGTAACTCTTCTACCTTCTTTATTTACTTTCTAAAATCCAAATAC
AAAACATAAAAATAAATAAACACAGAGTAAATTCCCAAATTATTCCATCATTAAAAGATACGAGGCGCGT
GTAAGTTACAGGCAAGCGATCCGTCCTAAGAAACCATTATTATCATGACATTAACCTATAAAAATAGGCG
TATCACGAGGCCCTTTCGTCTCGCGCGTTTCGGTGATGACGGTGAAAACCTCTGACACATGCAGCTCCCG
GAGACGGTCACAGCTTGTCTGTAAGCGGATGCCGGGAGCAGACAAGCCCGTCAGGGCGCGTCAGCGGGTG
TTGGCGGGTGTCGGGGCTGGCTTAACTATGCGGCATCAGAGCAGATTGTACTGAGAGTGCACCATATCGA
CTACGTCGTTAAGGCCGTTTCTGACAGAGTAAAATTCTTGAGGGAACTTT
